>Addgene plasmid #163105 | pRD398 | depositor full sequence | sequence record 316014 | pRD398 sequence 6306 bps
GACGGATCGGGAGATCTCCCGATCCCCTATGGTGCACTCTCAGTACAATCTGCTCTGATGCCGCATAGTT
AAGCCAGTATCTGCTCCCTGCTTGTGTGTTGGAGGTCGCTGAGTAGTGCGCGAGCAAAATTTAAGCTACA
ACAAGGCAAGGCTTGACCGACAATTGCATGAAGAATCTGCTTAGGGTTAGGCGTTTTGCGCTGCTTCGCG
ATGTACGGGCCAGATATACGCGTTGACATTGATTATTGACTAGTTATTAATAGTAATCAATTACGGGGTC
ATTAGTTCATAGCCCATATATGGAGTTCCGCGTTACATAACTTACGGTAAATGGCCCGCCTGGCTGACCG
CCCAACGACCCCCGCCCATTGACGTCAATAATGACGTATGTTCCCATAGTAACGCCAATAGGGACTTTCC
ATTGACGTCAATGGGTGGAGTATTTACGGTAAACTGCCCACTTGGCAGTACATCAAGTGTATCATATGCC
AAGTACGCCCCCTATTGACGTCAATGACGGTAAATGGCCCGCCTGGCATTATGCCCAGTACATGACCTTA
TGGGACTTTCCTACTTGGCAGTACATCTACGTATTAGTCATCGCTATTACCATGGTGATGCGGTTTTGGC
AGTACATCAATGGGCGTGGATAGCGGTTTGACTCACGGGGATTTCCAAGTCTCCACCCCATTGACGTCAA
TGGGAGTTTGTTTTGGCACCAAAATCAACGGGACTTTCCAAAATGTCGTAACAACTCCGCCCCATTGACG
CAAATGGGCGGTAGGCGTGTACGGTGGGAGGTCTATATAAGCAGAGCTCTCTGGCTAACTAGAGAACCCA
CTGCTTACTGGCTTATCGAAATTAATACGACTCACTATAGGGAGACCCAAGCTGGCTAGCGTTTAAACTT
AAGCTTGGTACCGAGCTCGGATCCCCGGGTACCGGTCGCCACCATGCCAAAGAAGAAGAGGAAGGTAGGC
GTGAGCAAGGGCGAGGAGGATAACATGGCTATCATCAAGGAGTTCATGCGCTTCAAGGTGCACATGGAGG
GCTCCGTGAACGGCCACGAGTTCGAGATCGAGGGCGAGGGCGAGGGCCGCCCCTACGAGGGCACCCAGAC
CGCCAAGCTGAAGGTGACCAAGGGTGGCCCCCTGCCCTTCGCCTGGGACATCCTGTCCCCTCAGTTCATG
TACGGCTCCAAGGCCTACGTGAAGCACCCCGCCGACATCCCCGACTACTTGAAGCTGTCCTTCCCCGAGG
GCTTCAAGTGGGAGCGCGTGATGAACTTCGAGGACGGCGGCGTGGTGACCGTGACCCAGGACTCCTCCCT
GCAGGACGGCGAGTTCATCTACAAGGTGAAGCTGCGCGGCACCAACTTCCCCTCCGACGGCCCCGTAATG
CAGAAGAAGACTATGGGCTGGGAGGCCTCCTCCGAGCGGATGTACCCCGAGGACGGCGCCCTGAAGGGCG
AGATCAAGCAGAGGCTGAAGCTGAAGGACGGCGGCCACTACGACGCTGAGGTCAAGACCACCTACAAGGC
CAAGAAGCCCGTGCAGCTGCCCGGCGCCTACAACGTCAACATCAAGTTGGACATCACCTCCCACAACGAG
GACTACACCATCGTGGAACAGTACGAACGCGCCGAGGGCCGCCACTCCACCGGCGGCATGGACGAGCTGT
ACAAGGCTGCCGTTAAATCTGGCACCAAAGCTAAACGTGCTCAGCGTCCGGCAAAATATAGCTACGTTGA
CGAAAACGGCGAAACTAAAACCTGGACTGGCCAAGGCCGTACTCCAGCTGTAATCAAAAAAGCAATGGAT
GAGCAAGGTAAATCCCTCGACGATTTCCTGATCAAGCAACCGAAAAAGAAACGCAAAGTTGGGTAAACCC
GCTGATCAGCCTCGACTGTGCCTTCTAGTTGCCAGCCATCTGTTGTTTGCCCCTCCCCCGTGCCTTCCTT
GACCCTGGAAGGTGCCACTCCCACTGTCCTTTCCTAATAAAATGAGGAAATTGCATCGCATTGTCTGAGT
AGGTGTCATTCTATTCTGGGGGGTGGGGTGGGGCAGGACAGCAAGGGGGAGGATTGGGAAGACAATAGCA
GGCATGCTGGGGATGCGGTGGGCTCTATGGCTTCTGAGGCGGAAAGAACCAGCTGGGGCTCTAGGGGGTA
TCCCC
[124 nt withheld, positions 2176-2299]
C
[91 nt withheld, positions 2301-2391]
A
[49 nt withheld, positions 2393-2441]
CCTTTGACGTTGGAGTCCACGTTCTTT
[37 nt withheld, positions 2469-2505]
ACCCTATCTCGGTCTATTCTTTTGATTTATAAGGGATTTTGCCGATTTCGGCCTATTGGTTAAAAAATGA
GCTGATTTAACAAAAATTTAACGCGAATTAATTCTGTGGAATGTGTGTCAGTTAGGGTGTGGAAAGTCCC
CAGGCTCCCCAGCAGGCAGAAGTATGCAAAGCATGCATCTCAATTAGTCAGCAACCAGGTGTGGAAAGTC
CCCAGGCTCCCCAGCAGGCAGAAGTATGCAAAGCATGCATCTCAATTAGTCAGCAACCATAGTCCCGCCC
CTAACTCCGCCCATCCCGCCCCTAACTCCGCCCAGTTCCGCCCATTCTCCGCCCCATGGCTGACTAATTT
TTTTTATTTATGCAGAGGCCGAGGCCGCCTCTGCCTCTGAGCTATTCCAGAAGTAGTGAGGAGGCTTTTT
TGGAGGCCTAGGCTTTTGCAAAAAGCTCCCGGGAGCTTGTATATCCATTTTCGGATCTGATCAAGAGACA
GGATGAGGATCGTTTCGCATGATTGAACAAGATGGATTGCACGCAGGTTCTCCGGCCGCTTGGGTGGAGA
GGCTATTCGGCTATGACTGGGCACAACAGACAATCGGCTGCTCTGATGCCGCCGTGTTCCGGCTGTCAGC
GCAGGGGCGCCCGGTTCTTTTTGTCAAGACCGACCTGTCCGGTGCCCTGAATGAACTGCAGGACGAGGCA
GCGCGGCTATCGTGGCTGGCCACGACGGGCGTTCCTTGCGCAGCTGTGCTCGACGTTGTCACTGAAGCGG
GAAGGGACTGGCTGCTATTGGGCGAAGTGCCGGGGCAGGATCTCCTGTCATCTCACCTTGCTCCTGCCGA
GAAAGTATCCATCATGGCTGATGCAATGCGGCGGCTGCATACGCTTGATCCGGCTACCTGCCCATTCGAC
CACCAAGCGAAACATCGCATCGAGCGAGCACGTACTCGGATGGAAGCCGGTCTTGTCGATCAGGATGATC
TGGACGAAGAGCATCAGGGGCTCGCGCCAGCCGAACTGTTCGCCAGGCTCAAGGCGCGCATGCCCGACGG
CGAGGATCTCGTCGTGACCCATGGCGATGCCTGCTTGCCGAATATCATGGTGGAAAATGGCCGCTTTTCT
GGATTCATCGACTGTGGCCGGCTGGGTGTGGCGGACCGCTATCAGGACATAGCGTTGGCTACCCGTGATA
TTGCTGAAGAGCTTGGCGGCGAATGGGCTGACCGCTTCCTCGTGCTTTACGGTATCGCCGCTCCCGATTC
GCAGCGCATCGCCTTCTATCGCCTTCTTGACGAGTTCTTCTGAGCGGGACTCTGGGGTTCGAAATGACCG
ACCAAGCGACGCCCAACCTGCCATCACGAGATTTCGATTCCACCGCCGCCTTCTATGAAAGGTTGGGCTT
CGGAATCGTTTTCCGGGACGCCGGCTGGATGATCCTCCAGCGCGGGGATCTCATGCTGGAGTTCTTCGCC
CACCCCAACTTGTTTATTGCAGCTTATAATGGTTACAAATAAAGCAATAGCATCACAAATTTCACAAATA
AAGCATTTTTTTCACTGCATTCTAGTTGTGGTTTGTCCAAACTCATCAATGTATCTTATCATGTCTGTAT
ACCGTCGACCTCTAGCTAGAGCTTGGCGTAATCATGGTCATAGCTGTTTCCTGTGTGAAATTGTTATCCG
CTCACAATTCCACACAACATACGAGCCGGAAGCATAAAGTGTAAAGCCTGGGGTGCCTAATGAGTGAGCT
AACTCACATTAATTGCGTTGCGCTCACTGCCCGCTTTCCAGTCGGGAAACCTGTCGTGCCAGCTGCATTA
ATGAATCGGCCAACGCGCGGGGAGAGGCGGTTTGCGTATTGGGCGCTCTTCCGCTTCCTCGCTCACTGAC
TCGCTGCGCTCGGTCGTTCGGCTGCGGCGAGCGGTATCAGCTCACTCAAAGGCGGTAATACGGTTATCCA
CAGAATCAGGGGATAACGCAGGAAAGAACATGTGAGCAAAAGGCCAGCAAAAGGCCAGGAACCGTAAAAA
GGCCGCGTTGCTGGCGTTTTTCCATAGGCTCCGCCCCCCTGACGAGCATCACAAAAATCGACGCTCAAGT
CAGAGGTGGCGAAACCCGACAGGACTATAAAGATACCAGGCGTTTCCCCCTGGAAGCTCCCTCGTGCGCT
CTCCTGTTCCGACCCTGCCGCTTACCGGATACCTGTCCGCCTTTCTCCCTTCGGGAAGCGTGGCGCTTTC
TCATAGCTCACGCTGTAGGTATCTCAGTTCGGTGTAGGTCGTTCGCTCCAAGCTGGGCTGTGTGCACGAA
CCCCCCGTTCAGCCCGACCGCTGCGCCTTATCCGGTAACTATCGTCTTGAGTCCAACCCGGTAAGACACG
ACTTATCGCCACTGGCAGCAGCCACTGGTAACAGGATTAGCAGAGCGAGGTATGTAGGCGGTGCTACAGA
GTTCTTGAAGTGGTGGCCTAACTACGGCTACACTAGAAGAACAGTATTTGGTATCTGCGCTCTGCTGAAG
CCAGTTACCTTCGGAAAAAGAGTTGGTAGCTCTTGATCCGGCAAACAAACCACCGCTGGTAGCGGTTTTT
TTGTTTGCAAGCAGCAGATTACGCGCAGAAAAAAAGGATCTCAAGAAGATCCTTTGATCTTTTCTACGGG
GTCTGACGCTCAGTGGAACGAAAACTCACGTTAAGGGATTTTGGTCATGAGATTATCAAAAAGGATCTTC
ACCTAGATCCTTTTAAATTAAAAATGAAGTTTTAAATCAATCTAAAGTATATATGAGTAAACTTGGTCTG
ACAGTTACCAATGCTTAATCAGTGAGGCACCTATCTCAGCGATCTGTCTATTTCGTTCATCCATAGTTGC
CTGACTCCCCGTCGTGTAGATAACTACGATACGGGAGGGCTTACCATCTGGCCCCAGTGCTGCAATGATA
CCGCGAGACCCACGCTCACCGGCTCCAGATTTATCAGCAATAAACCAGCCAGCCGGAAGGGCCGAGCGCA
GAAGTGGTCCTGCAACTTTATCCGCCTCCATCCAGTCTATTAATTGTTGCCGGGAAGCTAGAGTAAGTAG
TTCGCCAGTTAATAGTTTGCGCAACGTTGTTGCCATTGCTACAGGCATCGTGGTGTCACGCTCGTCGTTT
GGTATGGCTTCATTCAGCTCCGGTTCCCAACGATCAAGGCGAGTTACATGATCCCCCATGTTGTGCAAAA
AAGCGGTTAGCTCCTTCGGTCCTCCGATCGTTGTCAGAAGTAAGTTGGCCGCAGTGTTATCACTCATGGT
TATGGCAGCACTGCATAATTCTCTTACTGTCATGCCATCCGTAAGATGCTTTTCTGTGACTGGTGAGTAC
TCAACCAAGTCATTCTGAGAATAGTGTATGCGGCGACCGAGTTGCTCTTGCCCGGCGTCAATACGGGATA
ATACCGCGCCACATAGCAGAACTTTAAAAGTGCTCATCATTGGAAAACGTTCTTCGGGGCGAAAACTCTC
AAGGATCTTACCGCTGTTGAGATCCAGTTCGATGTAACCCACTCGTGCACCCAACTGATCTTCAGCATCT
TTTACTTTCACCAGCGTTTCTGGGTGAGCAAAAACAGGAAGGCAAAATGCCGCAAAAAAGGGAATAAGGG
CGACACGGAAATGTTGAATACTCATACTCTTCCTTTTTCAATATTATTGAAGCATTTATCAGGGTTATTG
TCTCATGAGCGGATACATATTTGAATGTATTTAGAAAAATAAACAAATAGGGGTTCCGCGCACATTTCCC
CGAAAAGTGCCACCTGACGTC
Features (pLannotate 1.2.2; 21 found; start..end, strand, type, name):
     28..80      -  misc_feature   bom (fragment): basis of mobility region from pBR322
    235..614     +  enhancer       CMV enhancer: human cytomegalovirus immediate early enhancer
    615..818     +  promoter       CMV promoter: human cytomegalovirus (CMV) immediate early promoter
    814..847     +  LTR            5' LTR (truncated) (fragment): truncated 5' long terminal repeat (LTR) from HIV-1
    863..881     +  promoter       T7 promoter: promoter for bacteriophage T7 RNA polymerase
    981..1685    +  CDS            mCherry: mCherry is a basic (constitutively fluorescent) red fluorescent protein published in 2004, derived from Discosoma sp.. It is reported to be a very rapidly-maturing monomer with low acid sensitivity.
   1686..1859    +  CDS            hns (fragment): HNS_ECOLI - Also known as bglY From Escherichia coli (strain K12).
   1906..2130    +  polyA_signal   bGH poly(A) signal: bovine growth hormone polyadenylation signal
   2134..2155    +  promoter       SV40 promoter (fragment): SV40 enhancer and early promoter
   2176..2604    +  rep_origin     f1 ori (sequence partly withheld): f1 bacteriophage origin of replication; arrow indicates direction of (+) strand synthesis
   2618..2947    +  promoter       SV40 promoter: SV40 enhancer and early promoter
   3014..3805    +  CDS            neo: KKA2_KLEPN - Also known as kan, nptII. Experimental evidence at protein level: Swiss-Prot protein existence level 1. Resistance to kanamycin, neomycin, paromomycin, ribostamycin, butirosin and gentamicin B. From Klebsiella pneumoniae.
   3829..3987    +  CDS            ble (fragment): BLE_KLEPN - Experimental evidence at protein level: Swiss-Prot protein existence level 1. Binding protein with a strong affinity to the bleomycin family of antibiotics. Binds to CL990; an antimitotic-antibiotic compound. From Klebsiella pneumoniae.
   3982..4103    +  polyA_signal   SV40 poly(A) signal: SV40 polyadenylation signal
   4176..4192    -  protein_bind   lac operator: The lac repressor binds to the lac operator to inhibit transcription in E. coli. This inhibition can be relieved by adding lactose or isopropyl-β-D-thiogalactopyranoside (IPTG). lac repressor encoded by lacI
   4200..4230    -  promoter       lac promoter: promoter for the E. coli lac operon
   4245..4266    -  protein_bind   CAP binding site: CAP binding activates transcription in the presence of cAMP. E. coli catabolite activator protein
   4279..4371    -  CDS            lacI (fragment): lac repressor; lacI; The lac repressor binds to the lac operator to inhibit transcription in E. coli. This inhibition can be relieved by adding lactose or isopropyl-β-D-thiogalactopyranoside (IPTG).
   4554..5139    -  rep_origin     ori: high-copy-number ColE1/pMB1/pBR322/pUC origin of replication
   5310..6170    -  CDS            AmpR: β-lactamase; bla; confers resistance to ampicillin, carbenicillin, and related antibiotics
   6171..6275    -  promoter       AmpR promoter: bla
