>Addgene plasmid #163105 | pRD398 | addgene full sequence | sequence record 321846 | Addgene NGS Result
CACCTGACGTCGACGGATCGGGAGATCTCCCGATCCCCTATGGTGCACTCTCAGTACAATCTGCTCTGAT
GCCGCATAGTTAAGCCAGTATCTGCTCCCTGCTTGTGTGTTGGAGGTCGCTGAGTAGTGCGCGAGCAAAA
TTTAAGCTACAACAAGGCAAGGCTTGACCGACAATTGCATGAAGAATCTGCTTAGGGTTAGGCGTTTTGC
GCTGCTTCGCGATGTACGGGCCAGATATACGCGTTGACATTGATTATTGACTAGTTATTAATAGTAATCA
ATTACGGGGTCATTAGTTCATAGCCCATATATGGAGTTCCGCGTTACATAACTTACGGTAAATGGCCCGC
CTGGCTGACCGCCCAACGACCCCCGCCCATTGACGTCAATAATGACGTATGTTCCCATAGTAACGCCAAT
AGGGACTTTCCATTGACGTCAATGGGTGGAGTATTTACGGTAAACTGCCCACTTGGCAGTACATCAAGTG
TATCATATGCCAAGTACGCCCCCTATTGACGTCAATGACGGTAAATGGCCCGCCTGGCATTATGCCCAGT
ACATGACCTTATGGGACTTTCCTACTTGGCAGTACATCTACGTATTAGTCATCGCTATTACCATGGTGAT
GCGGTTTTGGCAGTACATCAATGGGCGTGGATAGCGGTTTGACTCACGGGGATTTCCAAGTCTCCACCCC
ATTGACGTCAATGGGAGTTTGTTTTGGCACCAAAATCAACGGGACTTTCCAAAATGTCGTAACAACTCCG
CCCCATTGACGCAAATGGGCGGTAGGCGTGTACGGTGGGAGGTCTATATAAGCAGAGCTCTCTGGCTAAC
TAGAGAACCCACTGCTTACTGGCTTATCGAAATTAATACGACTCACTATAGGGAGACCCAAGCTGGCTAG
CGTTTAAACTTAAGCTTGGTACCGAGCTCGGATCCCCGGGTACCGGTCGCCACCATGCCAAAGAAGAAGA
GGAAGGTAGGCGTGAGCAAGGGCGAGGAGGATAACATGGCTATCATCAAGGAGTTCATGCGCTTCAAGGT
GCACATGGAGGGCTCCGTGAACGGCCACGAGTTCGAGATCGAGGGCGAGGGCGAGGGCCGCCCCTACGAG
GGCACCCAGACCGCCAAGCTGAAGGTGACCAAGGGTGGCCCCCTGCCCTTCGCCTGGGACATCCTGTCCC
CTCAGTTCATGTACGGCTCCAAGGCCTACGTGAAGCACCCCGCCGACATCCCCGACTACTTGAAGCTGTC
CTTCCCCGAGGGCTTCAAGTGGGAGCGCGTGATGAACTTCGAGGACGGCGGCGTGGTGACCGTGACCCAG
GACTCCTCCCTGCAGGACGGCGAGTTCATCTACAAGGTGAAGCTGCGCGGCACCAACTTCCCCTCCGACG
GCCCCGTAATGCAGAAGAAGACTATGGGCTGGGAGGCCTCCTCCGAGCGGATGTACCCCGAGGACGGCGC
CCTGAAGGGCGAGATCAAGCAGAGGCTGAAGCTGAAGGACGGCGGCCACTACGACGCTGAGGTCAAGACC
ACCTACAAGGCCAAGAAGCCCGTGCAGCTGCCCGGCGCCTACAACGTCAACATCAAGTTGGACATCACCT
CCCACAACGAGGACTACACCATCGTGGAACAGTACGAACGCGCCGAGGGCCGCCACTCCACCGGCGGCAT
GGACGAGCTGTACAAGGCTGCCGTTAAATCTGGCACCAAAGCTAAACGTGCTCAGCGTCCGGCAAAATAT
AGCTACGTTGACGAAAACGGCGAAACTAAAACCTGGACTGGCCAAGGCCGTACTCCAGCTGTAATCAAAA
AAGCAATGGATGAGCAAGGTAAATCCCTCGACGATTTCCTGATCAAGCAACCGAAAAAGAAACGCAAAGT
TGGGTAAACCCGCTGATCAGCCTCGACTGTGCCTTCTAGTTGCCAGCCATCTGTTGTTTGCCCCTCCCCC
GTGCCTTCCTTGACCCTGGAAGGTGCCACTCCCACTGTCCTTTCCTAATAAAATGAGGAAATTGCATCGC
ATTGTCTGAGTAGGTGTCATTCTATTCTGGGGGGTGGGGTGGGGCAGGACAGCAAGGGGGAGGATTGGGA
AGACAATAGCAGGCATGCTGGGGATGCGGTGGGCTCTATGGCTTCTGAGGCGGAAAGAACCAGCTGGGGC
TCTAGGGGGTATCCCC
[124 nt withheld, positions 2187-2310]
C
[91 nt withheld, positions 2312-2402]
A
[49 nt withheld, positions 2404-2452]
CCTTTGACGTTGGAGTCCACGTTCTTT
[37 nt withheld, positions 2480-2516]
ACCCTATCTCGGTCTATTCTTTTGATTTATAAGGGATTTTGCCGATTTCGGCCTATTGGTTAAAAAATGA
GCTGATTTAACAAAAATTTAACGCGAATTAATTCTGTGGAATGTGTGTCAGTTAGGGTGTGGAAAGTCCC
CAGGCTCCCCAGCAGGCAGAAGTATGCAAAGCATGCATCTCAATTAGTCAGCAACCAGGTGTGGAAAGTC
CCCAGGCTCCCCAGCAGGCAGAAGTATGCAAAGCATGCATCTCAATTAGTCAGCAACCATAGTCCCGCCC
CTAACTCCGCCCATCCCGCCCCTAACTCCGCCCAGTTCCGCCCATTCTCCGCCCCATGGCTGACTAATTT
TTTTTATTTATGCAGAGGCCGAGGCCGCCTCTGCCTCTGAGCTATTCCAGAAGTAGTGAGGAGGCTTTTT
TGGAGGCCTAGGCTTTTGCAAAAAGCTCCCGGGAGCTTGTATATCCATTTTCGGATCTGATCAAGAGACA
GGATGAGGATCGTTTCGCATGATTGAACAAGATGGATTGCACGCAGGTTCTCCGGCCGCTTGGGTGGAGA
GGCTATTCGGCTATGACTGGGCACAACAGACAATCGGCTGCTCTGATGCCGCCGTGTTCCGGCTGTCAGC
GCAGGGGCGCCCGGTTCTTTTTGTCAAGACCGACCTGTCCGGTGCCCTGAATGAACTGCAGGACGAGGCA
GCGCGGCTATCGTGGCTGGCCACGACGGGCGTTCCTTGCGCAGCTGTGCTCGACGTTGTCACTGAAGCGG
GAAGGGACTGGCTGCTATTGGGCGAAGTGCCGGGGCAGGATCTCCTGTCATCTCACCTTGCTCCTGCCGA
GAAAGTATCCATCATGGCTGATGCAATGCGGCGGCTGCATACGCTTGATCCGGCTACCTGCCCATTCGAC
CACCAAGCGAAACATCGCATCGAGCGAGCACGTACTCGGATGGAAGCCGGTCTTGTCGATCAGGATGATC
TGGACGAAGAGCATCAGGGGCTCGCGCCAGCCGAACTGTTCGCCAGGCTCAAGGCGCGCATGCCCGACGG
CGAGGATCTCGTCGTGACCCATGGCGATGCCTGCTTGCCGAATATCATGGTGGAAAATGGCCGCTTTTCT
GGATTCATCGACTGTGGCCGGCTGGGTGTGGCGGACCGCTATCAGGACATAGCGTTGGCTACCCGTGATA
TTGCTGAAGAGCTTGGCGGCGAATGGGCTGACCGCTTCCTCGTGCTTTACGGTATCGCCGCTCCCGATTC
GCAGCGCATCGCCTTCTATCGCCTTCTTGACGAGTTCTTCTGAGCGGGACTCTGGGGTTCGAAATGACCG
ACCAAGCGACGCCCAACCTGCCATCACGAGATTTCGATTCCACCGCCGCCTTCTATGAAAGGTTGGGCTT
CGGAATCGTTTTCCGGGACGCCGGCTGGATGATCCTCCAGCGCGGGGATCTCATGCTGGAGTTCTTCGCC
CACCCCAACTTGTTTATTGCAGCTTATAATGGTTACAAATAAAGCAATAGCATCACAAATTTCACAAATA
AAGCATTTTTTTCACTGCATTCTAGTTGTGGTTTGTCCAAACTCATCAATGTATCTTATCATGTCTGTAT
ACCGTCGACCTCTAGCTAGAGCTTGGCGTAATCATGGTCATAGCTGTTTCCTGTGTGAAATTGTTATCCG
CTCACAATTCCACACAACATACGAGCCGGAAGCATAAAGTGTAAAGCCTGGGGTGCCTAATGAGTGAGCT
AACTCACATTAATTGCGTTGCGCTCACTGCCCGCTTTCCAGTCGGGAAACCTGTCGTGCCAGCTGCATTA
ATGAATCGGCCAACGCGCGGGGAGAGGCGGTTTGCGTATTGGGCGCTCTTCCGCTTCCTCGCTCACTGAC
TCGCTGCGCTCGGTCGTTCGGCTGCGGCGAGCGGTATCAGCTCACTCAAAGGCGGTAATACGGTTATCCA
CAGAATCAGGGGATAACGCAGGAAAGAACATGTGAGCAAAAGGCCAGCAAAAGGCCAGGAACCGTAAAAA
GGCCGCGTTGCTGGCGTTTTTCCATAGGCTCCGCCCCCCTGACGAGCATCACAAAAATCGACGCTCAAGT
CAGAGGTGGCGAAACCCGACAGGACTATAAAGATACCAGGCGTTTCCCCCTGGAAGCTCCCTCGTGCGCT
CTCCTGTTCCGACCCTGCCGCTTACCGGATACCTGTCCGCCTTTCTCCCTTCGGGAAGCGTGGCGCTTTC
TCATAGCTCACGCTGTAGGTATCTCAGTTCGGTGTAGGTCGTTCGCTCCAAGCTGGGCTGTGTGCACGAA
CCCCCCGTTCAGCCCGACCGCTGCGCCTTATCCGGTAACTATCGTCTTGAGTCCAACCCGGTAAGACACG
ACTTATCGCCACTGGCAGCAGCCACTGGTAACAGGATTAGCAGAGCGAGGTATGTAGGCGGTGCTACAGA
GTTCTTGAAGTGGTGGCCTAACTACGGCTACACTAGAAGAACAGTATTTGGTATCTGCGCTCTGCTGAAG
CCAGTTACCTTCGGAAAAAGAGTTGGTAGCTCTTGATCCGGCAAACAAACCACCGCTGGTAGCGGTGGTT
TTTTTGTTTGCAAGCAGCAGATTACGCGCAGAAAAAAAGGATCTCAAGAAGATCCTTTGATCTTTTCTAC
GGGGTCTGACGCTCAGTGGAACGAAAACTCACGTTAAGGGATTTTGGTCATGAGATTATCAAAAAGGATC
TTCACCTAGATCCTTTTAAATTAAAAATGAAGTTTTAAATCAATCTAAAGTATATATGAGTAAACTTGGT
CTGACAGTTACCAATGCTTAATCAGTGAGGCACCTATCTCAGCGATCTGTCTATTTCGTTCATCCATAGT
TGCCTGACTCCCCGTCGTGTAGATAACTACGATACGGGAGGGCTTACCATCTGGCCCCAGTGCTGCAATG
ATACCGCGAGACCCACGCTCACCGGCTCCAGATTTATCAGCAATAAACCAGCCAGCCGGAAGGGCCGAGC
GCAGAAGTGGTCCTGCAACTTTATCCGCCTCCATCCAGTCTATTAATTGTTGCCGGGAAGCTAGAGTAAG
TAGTTCGCCAGTTAATAGTTTGCGCAACGTTGTTGCCATTGCTACAGGCATCGTGGTGTCACGCTCGTCG
TTTGGTATGGCTTCATTCAGCTCCGGTTCCCAACGATCAAGGCGAGTTACATGATCCCCCATGTTGTGCA
AAAAAGCGGTTAGCTCCTTCGGTCCTCCGATCGTTGTCAGAAGTAAGTTGGCCGCAGTGTTATCACTCAT
GGTTATGGCAGCACTGCATAATTCTCTTACTGTCATGCCATCCGTAAGATGCTTTTCTGTGACTGGTGAG
TACTCAACCAAGTCATTCTGAGAATAGTGTATGCGGCGACCGAGTTGCTCTTGCCCGGCGTCAATACGGG
ATAATACCGCGCCACATAGCAGAACTTTAAAAGTGCTCATCATTGGAAAACGTTCTTCGGGGCGAAAACT
CTCAAGGATCTTACCGCTGTTGAGATCCAGTTCGATGTAACCCACTCGTGCACCCAACTGATCTTCAGCA
TCTTTTACTTTCACCAGCGTTTCTGGGTGAGCAAAAACAGGAAGGCAAAATGCCGCAAAAAAGGGAATAA
GGGCGACACGGAAATGTTGAATACTCATACTCTTCCTTTTTCAATATTATTGAAGCATTTATCAGGGTTA
TTGTCTCATGAGCGGATACATATTTGAATGTATTTAGAAAAATAAACAAATAGGGGTTCCGCGCACATTT
CCCCGAAAAGTGC
Features (pLannotate 1.2.2; 21 found; start..end, strand, type, name):
     39..91      -  misc_feature   bom (fragment): basis of mobility region from pBR322
    246..625     +  enhancer       CMV enhancer: human cytomegalovirus immediate early enhancer
    626..829     +  promoter       CMV promoter: human cytomegalovirus (CMV) immediate early promoter
    825..858     +  LTR            5' LTR (truncated) (fragment): truncated 5' long terminal repeat (LTR) from HIV-1
    874..892     +  promoter       T7 promoter: promoter for bacteriophage T7 RNA polymerase
    992..1696    +  CDS            mCherry: mCherry is a basic (constitutively fluorescent) red fluorescent protein published in 2004, derived from Discosoma sp.. It is reported to be a very rapidly-maturing monomer with low acid sensitivity.
   1697..1870    +  CDS            hns (fragment): HNS_ECOLI - Also known as bglY From Escherichia coli (strain K12).
   1917..2141    +  polyA_signal   bGH poly(A) signal: bovine growth hormone polyadenylation signal
   2145..2166    +  promoter       SV40 promoter (fragment): SV40 enhancer and early promoter
   2187..2615    +  rep_origin     f1 ori (sequence partly withheld): f1 bacteriophage origin of replication; arrow indicates direction of (+) strand synthesis
   2629..2958    +  promoter       SV40 promoter: SV40 enhancer and early promoter
   3025..3816    +  CDS            neo: KKA2_KLEPN - Also known as kan, nptII. Experimental evidence at protein level: Swiss-Prot protein existence level 1. Resistance to kanamycin, neomycin, paromomycin, ribostamycin, butirosin and gentamicin B. From Klebsiella pneumoniae.
   3840..3998    +  CDS            ble (fragment): BLE_KLEPN - Experimental evidence at protein level: Swiss-Prot protein existence level 1. Binding protein with a strong affinity to the bleomycin family of antibiotics. Binds to CL990; an antimitotic-antibiotic compound. From Klebsiella pneumoniae.
   3993..4114    +  polyA_signal   SV40 poly(A) signal: SV40 polyadenylation signal
   4187..4203    -  protein_bind   lac operator: The lac repressor binds to the lac operator to inhibit transcription in E. coli. This inhibition can be relieved by adding lactose or isopropyl-β-D-thiogalactopyranoside (IPTG). lac repressor encoded by lacI
   4211..4241    -  promoter       lac promoter: promoter for the E. coli lac operon
   4256..4277    -  protein_bind   CAP binding site: CAP binding activates transcription in the presence of cAMP. E. coli catabolite activator protein
   4290..4382    -  CDS            lacI (fragment): lac repressor; lacI; The lac repressor binds to the lac operator to inhibit transcription in E. coli. This inhibition can be relieved by adding lactose or isopropyl-β-D-thiogalactopyranoside (IPTG).
   4565..5153    -  rep_origin     ori: high-copy-number ColE1/pMB1/pBR322/pUC origin of replication
   5324..6184    -  CDS            AmpR: β-lactamase; bla; confers resistance to ampicillin, carbenicillin, and related antibiotics
   6185..6289    -  promoter       AmpR promoter: bla
