[The description below was written by a language model from this plasmid's Addgene catalogue record and pLannotate feature annotations shown in this document.]
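Description:
pRD398 is a mammalian/eukaryotic expression plasmid built on the pcDNA3.1(+) backbone that encodes mCherry HI-NESS, a genetically encoded fluorescent label for nuclear DNA. It is maintained in E. coli at high copy through a ColE1/pUC-type origin with ampicillin selection (β-lactamase under its own promoter), and it also carries an f1 phage origin. For selection in eukaryotic cells, an SV40 enhancer/early promoter drives the neomycin phosphotransferase gene, terminated by an SV40 polyadenylation signal, allowing G418 selection of stable transfectants.

The roughly 930 bp synthetic insert, introduced by Gibson cloning, is described as NLS_mCherry_H-NSdbd_NLS. The feature tables show the monomeric red fluorescent protein mCherry fused directly in frame to a fragment of the Escherichia coli hns gene, corresponding to the DNA-binding domain of the nucleoid-associated protein H-NS. The flanking nuclear localisation signals named in the insert are not separately annotated, although there is unannotated sequence on either side of the fusion where they would lie. Expression is driven by the human CMV immediate-early enhancer and promoter and terminated by the bovine growth hormone polyadenylation signal. A T7 promoter sits between the CMV promoter and the coding region and could support in vitro transcription. The NLS sequences direct the fusion to the nucleus, where the H-NS domain binds DNA and mCherry reports its location, so chromatin can be visualised in eukaryotic cells without chemical dyes.

The depositor and sequencing-derived records differ by only three nucleotides in length and give the same feature layout. Short hits to an HIV-1 LTR, ble, lacI and a lac promoter region appear to be backbone remnants or incidental matches rather than functional elements.
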