Addgene plasmid #163105: pRD398
Purpose: Expression of mCherry_H-NSdbd in eukaryotes for visualisation of nuclear DNA
Depositing lab: Remus Dame. Depositing organization: Leiden University. Publication: HI-NESS: a family of genetically encoded DNA labels based on a bacterial nucleoid-associated protein. Rashid FM, Mahlandt E, van der Vaart M, Boer DEC, Varela Alvarez M, Henneman B, Brocken DJW, Voskamp P, Blok AJ, Shimizu TS, Meijer AH, Luijsterburg MS, Goedhart J, Cremazy FGE, Dame RT. Nucleic Acids Res. 2021 Nov 4. pii: 6414584. doi: 10.1093/nar/gkab993. PubMed 34734265.
Backbone
  Vector backbone: pcDNA3.1(+)
  Backbone manufacturer: Invitrogen
  Backbone size w/o insert (bp): 5376
  Vector type: Mammalian Expression ; Eukaryotic expression
  Selectable markers: Neomycin (select with G418)
Growth in bacteria
  Bacterial resistance: Ampicillin, 100 μg/mL
  Growth temperature: 37°C
  Growth strain: DH5alpha
  Copy number: High Copy
Gene/Insert
  Gene/Insert name: NLS_mCherry_H-NSdbd_NLS (alt name: mCherry HI-NESS)
  Species: Synthetic
  Insert size (bp): 930
  Promoter: CMV promoter; T7 promoter
  Cloning method: Gibson Cloning
Terms and licenses: Academic/Nonprofit Terms; Industry Terms: Not Available to Industry
How to cite: pRD398 was a gift from Remus Dame (Addgene plasmid # 163105 ; http://n2t.net/addgene:163105 ; RRID:Addgene_163105)
